Addgene plasmid #77432: FN3K gRNA (BRDN0001148311)
Purpose: 3rd generation lentiviral gRNA plasmid targeting human FN3K
Depositing lab: John Doench & David Root. Depositing organization: Broad Institute. Publication: Optimized sgRNA design to maximize activity and minimize off-target effects of CRISPR-Cas9. Doench JG, Fusi N, Sullender M, Hegde M, Vaimberg EW, Donovan KF, Smith I, Tothova Z, Wilen C, Orchard R, Virgin HW, Listgarten J, Root DE. Nat Biotechnol. 2016 Jan 18. doi: 10.1038/nbt.3437. PubMed 26780180.
Backbone
  Vector backbone: lentiGuide-Puro
  Backbone manufacturer: Zhang Lab (Addgene plasmid # 52963)
  Vector type: Mammalian Expression, Lentiviral, CRISPR
  Selectable markers: Puromycin
Growth in bacteria
  Bacterial resistance: Ampicillin, 100 μg/mL
  Growth temperature: 37°C
  Growth strain: DH5alpha
  Copy number: High Copy
Gene/Insert
  Gene/Insert name: FN3K (alt names: FN3K; NM_022158.3)
  gRNA/shRNA sequence: CGAGCCTACGACACGGACGC
  Species: H. sapiens (human)
  Entrez Gene: FN3K
  Promoter: hU6
  Cloning method: Unknown
  Sequencing primers: 5′ U6-F; 3′ pS2-R
Terms and licenses: Academic/Nonprofit Terms; Industry Terms: Not Available to Industry
Depositor comments: The gRNA was designed to target the following Genbank reference sequence(s): NM_022158.3. Note that this plasmid does NOT contain Cas9. It should be used in conjunction with lentiCas9-Blast (Addgene #52962) or otherwise with cell lines already expressing Cas9. Browse the full kinome gRNA library at http://www.addgene.org/pooled-library/broadgpp-human-kinome/ or visit http://www.broadinstitute.org/rnai/public/ for detailed protocols and information.
How to cite: FN3K gRNA (BRDN0001148311) was a gift from John Doench & David Root (Addgene plasmid # 77432 ; http://n2t.net/addgene:77432 ; RRID:Addgene_77432)
