[The description below was written by a language model from this plasmid's Addgene catalogue record and pLannotate feature annotations shown in this document.]
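Description:
FN3K gRNA (BRDN0001148311) is a third-generation lentiviral CRISPR guide plasmid built on the lentiGuide-Puro backbone and designed to target human FN3K, with the guide designed against the gene's RefSeq transcript. It is propagated in E. coli as a high-copy plasmid through a ColE1/pUC-type origin and selected with ampicillin via the β-lactamase gene. The backbone also carries an f1 origin, an SV40 origin and poly(A) signal, and remnants of a lac/T7/T3 cloning region.

The lentiviral transfer cassette begins with an RSV promoter fused to a truncated HIV-1 5' LTR, which drives Tat-independent production of genomic RNA in packaging cells. This is followed by the Ψ packaging signal with a partial gag sequence, the Rev response element for nuclear export of the unspliced genome, and a cPPT/CTS element that aids nuclear import. It ends in a ΔU3 self-inactivating 3' LTR. Within this frame, a human U6 RNA polymerase III promoter transcribes the FN3K-specific spacer joined to the Streptococcus pyogenes Cas9 guide RNA scaffold. A separate EF-1α promoter, annotated as the core promoter plus intron A, expresses puromycin N-acetyltransferase for selection of transduced mammalian cells. A WPRE downstream of the puromycin gene enhances transcript expression.

The plasmid does not encode Cas9, so it is intended for use with a separate Cas9 lentivirus or in cells already expressing Cas9, to disrupt FN3K. The depositor comments associate it with a human kinome gRNA library, and the linked publication concerns optimized sgRNA design for higher on-target activity and fewer off-target effects.
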