Features (pLannotate 1.2.2; 29 found; start..end, strand, type, name):
     14..80      +  CDS            small t antigen (fragment): SV40 (simian virus 40) small t antigen
    106..317     +  promoter       EF-1α core promoter: core promoter for human elongation factor EF-1α
    318..1256    +  intron         EF-1α intron A: intron upstream of the start codon of human EF-1α
   1278..1877    +  CDS            PuroR (fragment): puromycin N-acetyltransferase; pac from Streptomyces; confers resistance to puromycin
   1893..2481    +  misc_feature   WPRE: woodchuck hepatitis virus posttranscriptional regulatory element
   2532..2551    +  misc_feature   cPPT/CTS (fragment): central polypurine tract and central termination sequence of HIV-1
   2553..2786    +  LTR            3' LTR (ΔU3): self-inactivating 3' long terminal repeat (LTR) from HIV-1
   2864..2985    +  polyA_signal   SV40 poly(A) signal: SV40 polyadenylation signal
   3025..3160    +  rep_origin     SV40 ori: SV40 origin of replication
   3181..3199    -  promoter       T7 promoter: promoter for bacteriophage T7 RNA polymerase
   3207..3362    +  CDS            lacZα (fragment): LacZα fragment of β-galactosidase; lacZ fragment
   3367..3795    +  rep_origin     f1 ori (sequence partly withheld): f1 bacteriophage origin of replication; arrow indicates direction of (+) strand synthesis
   3848..3952    +  promoter       AmpR promoter: bla
   3953..4813    +  CDS            AmpR: β-lactamase; bla; confers resistance to ampicillin, carbenicillin, and related antibiotics
   4984..5572    +  rep_origin     ori: high-copy-number ColE1/pMB1/pBR322/pUC origin of replication
   5755..5847    +  CDS            lacI (fragment): lac repressor; lacI; The lac repressor binds to the lac operator to inhibit transcription in E. coli. This inhibition can be relieved by adding lactose or isopropyl-β-D-thiogalactopyranoside (IPTG).
   5860..5881    +  protein_bind   CAP binding site: CAP binding activates transcription in the presence of cAMP. E. coli catabolite activator protein
   5896..5926    +  promoter       lac promoter: promoter for the E. coli lac operon
   5934..5950    +  protein_bind   lac operator: The lac repressor binds to the lac operator to inhibit transcription in E. coli. This inhibition can be relieved by adding lactose or isopropyl-β-D-thiogalactopyranoside (IPTG). lac repressor encoded by lacI
   5995..6013    +  promoter       T3 promoter: promoter for bacteriophage T3 RNA polymerase
   6041..6267    +  promoter       RSV promoter: Rous sarcoma virus enhancer/promoter
   6268..6448    +  LTR            5' LTR (truncated): truncated 5' long terminal repeat (LTR) from HIV-1
   6495..6620    +  misc_feature   HIV-1 Ψ: packaging signal of human immunodeficiency virus type 1
   6604..6967    +  CDS            HIV-1 gag (fragment): gag protein from human immunodeficiency virus 1; gag
   7113..7346    +  misc_feature   RRE: The Rev response element (RRE) of HIV-1 allows for Rev-dependent mRNA export from the nucleus to the cytoplasm.
   7723..7749    +  CDS            Rev (fragment): human immunodeficiency virus 1 (HIV-1) Rev protein; rev; enhances nuclear export of unspliced and incompletely spliced viral mRNAs
   7753..7993    +  promoter       U6 promoter: RNA polymerase III promoter for human U6 snRNA
   8023..8098    +  misc_RNA       gRNA scaffold: guide RNA scaffold for the Streptococcus pyogenes CRISPR/Cas9 system
   8154..8271    +  misc_feature   cPPT/CTS: central polypurine tract and central termination sequence of HIV-1
>Addgene plasmid #77432 | FN3K gRNA (BRDN0001148311) | addgene full sequence | sequence record 187748 | Addgene Assembled Sequence
CCCGGGTGCAAAGATGGATAAAGTTTTAAACAGAGAGGAATCTTTGCAGCTAATGGACCTTCTAGGTCTT
GAAAGGAGTGGGAATTGGCTCCGGTGCCCGTCAGTGGGCAGAGCGCACATCGCCCACAGTCCCCGAGAAG
TTGGGGGGAGGGGTCGGCAATTGATCCGGTGCCTAGAGAAGGTGGCGCGGGGTAAACTGGGAAAGTGATG
TCGTGTACTGGCTCCGCCTTTTTCCCGAGGGTGGGGGAGAACCGTATATAAGTGCAGTAGTCGCCGTGAA
CGTTCTTTTTCGCAACGGGTTTGCCGCCAGAACACAGGTAAGTGCCGTGTGTGGTTCCCGCGGGCCTGGC
CTCTTTACGGGTTATGGCCCTTGCGTGCCTTGAATTACTTCCACCTGGCTGCAGTACGTGATTCTTGATC
CCGAGCTTCGGGTTGGAAGTGGGTGGGAGAGTTCGAGGCCTTGCGCTTAAGGAGCCCCTTCGCCTCGTGC
TTGAGTTGAGGCCTGGCCTGGGCGCTGGGGCCGCCGCGTGCGAATCTGGTGGCACCTTCGCGCCTGTCTC
GCTGCTTTCGATAAGTCTCTAGCCATTTAAAATTTTTGATGACCTGCTGCGACGCTTTTTTTCTGGCAAG
ATAGTCTTGTAAATGCGGGCCAAGATCTGCACACTGGTATTTCGGTTTTTGGGGCCGCGGGCGGCGACGG
GGCCCGTGCGTCCCAGCGCACATGTTCGGCGAGGCGGGGCCTGCGAGCGCGGCCACCGAGAATCGGACGG
GGGTAGTCTCAAGCTGGCCGGCCTGCTCTGGTGCCTGGCCTCGCGCCGCCGTGTATCGCCCCGCCCTGGG
CGGCAAGGCTGGCCCGGTCGGCACCAGTTGCGTGAGCGGAAAGATGGCCGCTTCCCGGCCCTGCTGCAGG
GAGCTCAAAATGGAGGACGCGGCGCTCGGGAGAGCGGGCGGGTGAGTCACCCACACAAAGGAAAAGGGCC
TTTCCGTCCTCAGCCGTCGCTTCATGTGACTCCACGGAGTACCGGGCGCCGTCCAGGCACCTCGATTAGT
TCTCGAGCTTTTGGAGTACGTCGTCTTTAGGTTGGGGGGAGGGGTTTTATGCGATGGAGTTTCCCCACAC
TGAGTGGGTGGAGACTGAAGTTAGGCCAGCTTGGCACTTGATGTAATTCTCCTTGGAATTTGCCCTTTTT
GAGTTTGGATCTTGGTTCATTCTCAAGCCTCAGACAGTGGTTCAAAGTTTTTTTCTTCCATTTCAGGTGT
CGTGACGTACGGCCACCATGACCGAGTACAAGCCCACGGTGCGCCTCGCCACCCGCGACGACGTCCCCAG
GGCCGTACGCACCCTCGCCGCCGCGTTCGCCGACTACCCCGCCACGCGCCACACCGTCGATCCGGACCGC
CACATCGAGCGGGTCACCGAGCTGCAAGAACTCTTCCTCACGCGCGTCGGGCTCGACATCGGCAAGGTGT
GGGTCGCGGACGACGGCGCCGCCGTGGCGGTCTGGACCACGCCGGAGAGCGTCGAAGCGGGGGCGGTGTT
CGCCGAGATCGGCCCGCGCATGGCCGAGTTGAGCGGTTCCCGGCTGGCCGCGCAGCAACAGATGGAAGGC
CTCCTGGCGCCGCACCGGCCCAAGGAGCCCGCGTGGTTCCTGGCCACCGTCGGAGTCTCGCCCGACCACC
AGGGCAAGGGTCTGGGCAGCGCCGTCGTGCTCCCCGGAGTGGAGGCGGCCGAGCGCGCCGGGGTGCCCGC
CTTCCTGGAGACCTCCGCGCCCCGCAACCTCCCCTTCTACGAGCGGCTCGGCTTCACCGTCACCGCCGAC
GTCGAGGTGCCCGAAGGACCGCGCACCTGGTGCATGACCCGCAAGCCCGGTGCCTGAACGCGTTAAGTCG
ACAATCAACCTCTGGATTACAAAATTTGTGAAAGATTGACTGGTATTCTTAACTATGTTGCTCCTTTTAC
GCTATGTGGATACGCTGCTTTAATGCCTTTGTATCATGCTATTGCTTCCCGTATGGCTTTCATTTTCTCC
TCCTTGTATAAATCCTGGTTGCTGTCTCTTTATGAGGAGTTGTGGCCCGTTGTCAGGCAACGTGGCGTGG
TGTGCACTGTGTTTGCTGACGCAACCCCCACTGGTTGGGGCATTGCCACCACCTGTCAGCTCCTTTCCGG
GACTTTCGCTTTCCCCCTCCCTATTGCCACGGCGGAACTCATCGCCGCCTGCCTTGCCCGCTGCTGGACA
GGGGCTCGGCTGTTGGGCACTGACAATTCCGTGGTGTTGTCGGGGAAATCATCGTCCTTTCCTTGGCTGC
TCGCCTGTGTTGCCACCTGGATTCTGCGCGGGACGTCCTTCTGCTACGTCCCTTCGGCCCTCAATCCAGC
GGACCTTCCTTCCCGCGGCCTGCTGCCGGCTCTGCGGCCTCTTCCGCGTCTTCGCCTTCGCCCTCAGACG
AGTCGGATCTCCCTTTGGGCCGCCTCCCCGCGTCGACTTTAAGACCAATGACTTACAAGGCAGCTGTAGA
TCTTAGCCACTTTTTAAAAGAAAAGGGGGGACTGGAAGGGCTAATTCACTCCCAACGAAGACAAGATCTG
CTTTTTGCTTGTACTGGGTCTCTCTGGTTAGACCAGATCTGAGCCTGGGAGCTCTCTGGCTAACTAGGGA
ACCCACTGCTTAAGCCTCAATAAAGCTTGCCTTGAGTGCTTCAAGTAGTGTGTGCCCGTCTGTTGTGTGA
CTCTGGTAACTAGAGATCCCTCAGACCCTTTTAGTCAGTGTGGAAAATCTCTAGCAGTACGTATAGTAGT
TCATGTCATCTTATTATTCAGTATTTATAACTTGCAAAGAAATGAATATCAGAGAGTGAGAGGAACTTGT
TTATTGCAGCTTATAATGGTTACAAATAAAGCAATAGCATCACAAATTTCACAAATAAAGCATTTTTTTC
ACTGCATTCTAGTTGTGGTTTGTCCAAACTCATCAATGTATCTTATCATGTCTGGCTCTAGCTATCCCGC
CCCTAACTCCGCCCATCCCGCCCCTAACTCCGCCCAGTTCCGCCCATTCTCCGCCCCATGGCTGACTAAT
TTTTTTTATTTATGCAGAGGCCGAGGCCGCCTCGGCCTCTGAGCTATTCCAGAAGTAGTGAGGAGGCTTT
TTTGGAGGCCTAGGGACGTACCCAATTCGCCCTATAGTGAGTCGTATTACGCGCGCTCACTGGCCGTCGT
TTTACAACGTCGTGACTGGGAAAACCCTGGCGTTACCCAACTTAATCGCCTTGCAGCACATCCCCCTTTC
GCCAGCTGGCGTAATAGCGAAGAGGCCCGCACCGATCGCCCTTCCCAACAGTTGCGCAGCCTGAATGGCG
AATGGG
[124 nt withheld, positions 3367-3490]
C
[91 nt withheld, positions 3492-3582]
A
[49 nt withheld, positions 3584-3632]
CCTTTGACGTTGGAGTCCACGTTCTTT
[37 nt withheld, positions 3660-3696]
ACCCTATCTCGGTCTATTCTTTTGATTTATAAGGGATTTTGCCGATTTCGGCCTATTGGTTAAAAAATGA
GCTGATTTAACAAAAATTTAACGCGAATTTTAACAAAATATTAACGCTTACAATTTAGGTGGCACTTTTC
GGGGAAATGTGCGCGGAACCCCTATTTGTTTATTTTTCTAAATACATTCAAATATGTATCCGCTCATGAG
ACAATAACCCTGATAAATGCTTCAATAATATTGAAAAAGGAAGAGTATGAGTATTCAACATTTCCGTGTC
GCCCTTATTCCCTTTTTTGCGGCATTTTGCCTTCCTGTTTTTGCTCACCCAGAAACGCTGGTGAAAGTAA
AAGATGCTGAAGATCAGTTGGGTGCACGAGTGGGTTACATCGAACTGGATCTCAACAGCGGTAAGATCCT
TGAGAGTTTTCGCCCCGAAGAACGTTTTCCAATGATGAGCACTTTTAAAGTTCTGCTATGTGGCGCGGTA
TTATCCCGTATTGACGCCGGGCAAGAGCAACTCGGTCGCCGCATACACTATTCTCAGAATGACTTGGTTG
AGTACTCACCAGTCACAGAAAAGCATCTTACGGATGGCATGACAGTAAGAGAATTATGCAGTGCTGCCAT
AACCATGAGTGATAACACTGCGGCCAACTTACTTCTGACAACGATCGGAGGACCGAAGGAGCTAACCGCT
TTTTTGCACAACATGGGGGATCATGTAACTCGCCTTGATCGTTGGGAACCGGAGCTGAATGAAGCCATAC
CAAACGACGAGCGTGACACCACGATGCCTGTAGCAATGGCAACAACGTTGCGCAAACTATTAACTGGCGA
ACTACTTACTCTAGCTTCCCGGCAACAATTAATAGACTGGATGGAGGCGGATAAAGTTGCAGGACCACTT
CTGCGCTCGGCCCTTCCGGCTGGCTGGTTTATTGCTGATAAATCTGGAGCCGGTGAGCGTGGGTCTCGCG
GTATCATTGCAGCACTGGGGCCAGATGGTAAGCCCTCCCGTATCGTAGTTATCTACACGACGGGGAGTCA
GGCAACTATGGATGAACGAAATAGACAGATCGCTGAGATAGGTGCCTCACTGATTAAGCATTGGTAACTG
TCAGACCAAGTTTACTCATATATACTTTAGATTGATTTAAAACTTCATTTTTAATTTAAAAGGATCTAGG
TGAAGATCCTTTTTGATAATCTCATGACCAAAATCCCTTAACGTGAGTTTTCGTTCCACTGAGCGTCAGA
CCCCGTAGAAAAGATCAAAGGATCTTCTTGAGATCCTTTTTTTCTGCGCGTAATCTGCTGCTTGCAAACA
AAAAAACCACCGCTACCAGCGGTGGTTTGTTTGCCGGATCAAGAGCTACCAACTCTTTTTCCGAAGGTAA
CTGGCTTCAGCAGAGCGCAGATACCAAATACTGTTCTTCTAGTGTAGCCGTAGTTAGGCCACCACTTCAA
GAACTCTGTAGCACCGCCTACATACCTCGCTCTGCTAATCCTGTTACCAGTGGCTGCTGCCAGTGGCGAT
AAGTCGTGTCTTACCGGGTTGGACTCAAGACGATAGTTACCGGATAAGGCGCAGCGGTCGGGCTGAACGG
GGGGTTCGTGCACACAGCCCAGCTTGGAGCGAACGACCTACACCGAACTGAGATACCTACAGCGTGAGCT
ATGAGAAAGCGCCACGCTTCCCGAAGGGAGAAAGGCGGACAGGTATCCGGTAAGCGGCAGGGTCGGAACA
GGAGAGCGCACGAGGGAGCTTCCAGGGGGAAACGCCTGGTATCTTTATAGTCCTGTCGGGTTTCGCCACC
TCTGACTTGAGCGTCGATTTTTGTGATGCTCGTCAGGGGGGCGGAGCCTATGGAAAAACGCCAGCAACGC
GGCCTTTTTACGGTTCCTGGCCTTTTGCTGGCCTTTTGCTCACATGTTCTTTCCTGCGTTATCCCCTGAT
TCTGTGGATAACCGTATTACCGCCTTTGAGTGAGCTGATACCGCTCGCCGCAGCCGAACGACCGAGCGCA
GCGAGTCAGTGAGCGAGGAAGCGGAAGAGCGCCCAATACGCAAACCGCCTCTCCCCGCGCGTTGGCCGAT
TCATTAATGCAGCTGGCACGACAGGTTTCCCGACTGGAAAGCGGGCAGTGAGCGCAACGCAATTAATGTG
AGTTAGCTCACTCATTAGGCACCCCAGGCTTTACACTTTATGCTTCCGGCTCGTATGTTGTGTGGAATTG
TGAGCGGATAACAATTTCACACAGGAAACAGCTATGACCATGATTACGCCAAGCGCGCAATTAACCCTCA
CTAAAGGGAACAAAAGCTGGAGCTGCAAGCTTAATGTAGTCTTATGCAATACTCTTGTAGTCTTGCAACA
TGGTAACGATGAGTTAGCAACATGCCTTACAAGGAGAGAAAAAGCACCGTGCATGCCGATTGGTGGAAGT
AAGGTGGTACGATCGTGCCTTATTAGGAAGGCAACAGACGGGTCTGACATGGATTGGACGAACCACTGAA
TTGCCGCATTGCAGAGATATTGTATTTAAGTGCCTAGCTCGATACATAAACGGGTCTCTCTGGTTAGACC
AGATCTGAGCCTGGGAGCTCTCTGGCTAACTAGGGAACCCACTGCTTAAGCCTCAATAAAGCTTGCCTTG
AGTGCTTCAAGTAGTGTGTGCCCGTCTGTTGTGTGACTCTGGTAACTAGAGATCCCTCAGACCCTTTTAG
TCAGTGTGGAAAATCTCTAGCAGTGGCGCCCGAACAGGGACTTGAAAGCGAAAGGGAAACCAGAGGAGCT
CTCTCGACGCAGGACTCGGCTTGCTGAAGCGCGCACGGCAAGAGGCGAGGGGCGGCGACTGGTGAGTACG
CCAAAAATTTTGACTAGCGGAGGCTAGAAGGAGAGAGATGGGTGCGAGAGCGTCAGTATTAAGCGGGGGA
GAATTAGATCGCGATGGGAAAAAATTCGGTTAAGGCCAGGGGGAAAGAAAAAATATAAATTAAAACATAT
AGTATGGGCAAGCAGGGAGCTAGAACGATTCGCAGTTAATCCTGGCCTGTTAGAAACATCAGAAGGCTGT
AGACAAATACTGGGACAGCTACAACCATCCCTTCAGACAGGATCAGAAGAACTTAGATCATTATATAATA
CAGTAGCAACCCTCTATTGTGTGCATCAAAGGATAGAGATAAAAGACACCAAGGAAGCTTTAGACAAGAT
AGAGGAAGAGCAAAACAAAAGTAAGACCACCGCACAGCAAGCGGCCGCTGATCTTCAGACCTGGAGGAGG
AGATATGAGGGACAATTGGAGAAGTGAATTATATAAATATAAAGTAGTAAAAATTGAACCATTAGGAGTA
GCACCCACCAAGGCAAAGAGAAGAGTGGTGCAGAGAGAAAAAAGAGCAGTGGGAATAGGAGCTTTGTTCC
TTGGGTTCTTGGGAGCAGCAGGAAGCACTATGGGCGCAGCGTCAATGACGCTGACGGTACAGGCCAGACA
ATTATTGTCTGGTATAGTGCAGCAGCAGAACAATTTGCTGAGGGCTATTGAGGCGCAACAGCATCTGTTG
CAACTCACAGTCTGGGGCATCAAGCAGCTCCAGGCAAGAATCCTGGCTGTGGAAAGATACCTAAAGGATC
AACAGCTCCTGGGGATTTGGGGTTGCTCTGGAAAACTCATTTGCACCACTGCTGTGCCTTGGAATGCTAG
TTGGAGTAATAAATCTCTGGAACAGATTTGGAATCACACGACCTGGATGGAGTGGGACAGAGAAATTAAC
AATTACACAAGCTTAATACACTCCTTAATTGAAGAATCGCAAAACCAGCAAGAAAAGAATGAACAAGAAT
TATTGGAATTAGATAAATGGGCAAGTTTGTGGAATTGGTTTAACATAACAAATTGGCTGTGGTATATAAA
ATTATTCATAATGATAGTAGGAGGCTTGGTAGGTTTAAGAATAGTTTTTGCTGTACTTTCTATAGTGAAT
AGAGTTAGGCAGGGATATTCACCATTATCGTTTCAGACCCACCTCCCAACCCCGAGGGGACCCAGAGAGG
GCCTATTTCCCATGATTCCTTCATATTTGCATATACGATACAAGGCTGTTAGAGAGATAATTAGAATTAA
TTTGACTGTAAACACAAAGATATTAGTACAAAATACGTGACGTAGAAAGTAATAATTTCTTGGGTAGTTT
GCAGTTTTAAAATTATGTTTTAAAATGGACTATCATATGCTTACCGTAACTTGAAAGTATTTCGATTTCT
TGGCTTTATATATCTTGTGGAAAGGACGAAACACCGCGAGCCTACGACACGGACGCGTTTTAGAGCTAGA
AATAGCAAGTTAAAATAAGGCTAGTCCGTTATCAACTTGAAAAAGTGGCACCGAGTCGGTGCTTTTTTAA
GCTTGGCGTAACTAGATCTTGAGACAAATGGCAGTATTCATCCACAATTTTAAAAGAAAAGGGGGGATTG
GGGGGTACAGTGCAGGGGAAAGAATAGTAGACATAATAGCAACAGACATACAAACTAAAGAATTACAAAA
ACAAATTACAAAAATTCAAAATTTTCGGGTTTATTACAGGGACAGCAGAGATCCACTTTGGCGCCGGCTC
GAGGGGG
