>Addgene plasmid #77432 | FN3K gRNA (BRDN0001148311) | depositor partial sequence | sequence record 144892 | Target Sequence
CGAGCCTACGACACGGACGC
