>Addgene plasmid #77432 | FN3K gRNA (BRDN0001148311) | addgene partial sequence | sequence record 187747 | hU6-F
GTAGAAAGTAATAATTTCTTGGGTAGTTTGCAGTTTTAAAATTATGTTTTAAAATGGACTATCATATGCT
TACCGTAACTTGAAAGTATTTCGATTTCTTGGCTTTATATATCTTGTGGAAAGGACGAAACACCGCGAGC
CTACGACACGGACGCGTTTTAGAGCTAGAAATAGCAAGTTAAAATAAGGCTAGTCCGTTATCAACTTGAA
AAAGTGGCACCGAGTCGGTGCTTTTTTAAGCTTGGCGTAACTAGATCTTGAGACAAATGGCAGTATTCAT
CCACAATTTTAAAAGAAAAGGGGGGATTGGGGGGTACAGTGCAGGGGAAAGAATAGTAGACATAATAGCA
ACAGACATACAAACTAAAGAATTACAAAAACAAATTACAAAAATTCAAAATTTTCGGGTTTATTACAGGG
ACAGCAGAGATCCACTTTGGCGCCGGCTCGAGGGGGCCCGGGTGCAAAGATGGATAAAGTTTTAAACAGA
GAGGAATCTTTGCAGCTAATGGACCTTCTAGGTCTTGAAAGGAGTGGGAATTGGCTCCGGTGCCCGTCAG
TGGGCAGAGC
